Addgene plasmid #209199: pAAV-CMV-FLEX-SaCas9-U6-sgKcnma1
Purpose: Mutagenesis of Kcnma1
Depositing lab: Larry Zweifel. Depositing organization: University of Washington. Publication: Temporal scaling of dopamine neuron firing and dopamine release by distinct ion channels shape behavior. Juarez B, Kong MS, Jo YS, Elum JE, Yee JX, Ng-Evans S, Cline M, Hunker AC, Quinlan MA, Baird MA, Elerding AJ, Johnson M, Ban D, Mendez A, Goodwin NL, Soden ME, Zweifel LS. Sci Adv. 2023 Aug 11;9(32):eadg8869. doi: 10.1126/sciadv.adg8869. Epub 2023 Aug 11. PubMed 37566654.
Backbone
  Vector backbone: pAAV-FLEX-SaCas9-U6-sgRNA
  Backbone manufacturer: Larry Zweifel (Addgene plasmid # 124844)
  Vector type: Mouse Targeting, AAV, CRISPR
Growth in bacteria
  Bacterial resistance: Ampicillin, 100 μg/mL
  Growth temperature: 37°C
  Growth strain: NEB Stable
  Copy number: High Copy
Gene/Insert
  Gene/Insert name: Kcnma1
  gRNA/shRNA sequence: GTCTAGGCTGAGATGGTTCGC
  Species: M. musculus (mouse)
  Entrez Gene: Kcnma1 (a.k.a. 5730414M22Rik, BKCA alpha, BKCa, KCa1.1, MaxiK, Slo, Slo1, k(VCA)alpha, mSlo, mSlo1, slo-alpha)
  Promoter: CMV
  Cloning method: Restriction Enzyme; 5′ cloning site Unknown (unknown if destroyed); 3′ cloning site Unknown (unknown if destroyed)
Terms and licenses: Academic/Nonprofit Terms; Industry Terms: Not Available to Industry
How to cite: pAAV-CMV-FLEX-SaCas9-U6-sgKcnma1 was a gift from Larry Zweifel (Addgene plasmid # 209199 ; http://n2t.net/addgene:209199 ; RRID:Addgene_209199)
