[The description below was written by a language model from this plasmid's Addgene catalogue record and pLannotate feature annotations shown in this document.]
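Description:
pAAV-CMV-FLEX-SaCas9-U6-sgKcnma1 is an adeno-associated virus transfer plasmid (about 7.7 kb) built on the pAAV-FLEX-SaCas9-U6-sgRNA backbone. It delivers a Cre-dependent CRISPR nuclease and a single guide RNA from one vector, for mutagenesis of mouse Kcnma1, the gene encoding the BK (KCa1.1/Slo1) calcium-activated potassium channel alpha subunit. In bacteria it is maintained by a high-copy ColE1/pUC-type origin and selected with ampicillin through the bla gene. An f1 phage origin is also present in the backbone. AAV2 inverted terminal repeats flank the payload so it can be packaged into recombinant AAV. One ITR is annotated intact and the other is detected only as fragments in the sequencing-derived record, which is common for these repeat-rich, recombination-prone elements.

The payload holds two expression units. The CMV enhancer and promoter face a FLEX (double-inverted) cassette in which the Staphylococcus aureus Cas9 coding sequence, fused to a nucleoplasmin nuclear localization signal and a triple HA epitope tag, lies in the antisense orientation between paired, oppositely oriented lox2272 and loxP sites. A bovine growth hormone polyadenylation signal follows the cassette. Without Cre the nuclease cannot be expressed. Cre recombination inverts the cassette and then locks it in the sense orientation, restricting SaCas9 expression to Cre-positive cells. Downstream, a human U6 RNA polymerase III promoter constitutively drives the Kcnma1-targeting spacer joined to the SaCas9 guide scaffold. The small size of SaCas9 allows both components to fit within a single AAV genome. The vector suits cell-type-specific disruption of Kcnma1 in Cre driver mice, and the associated publication concerns ion channels in dopamine neurons.
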