Features (pLannotate 1.2.2; 26 found; start..end, strand, type, name):
     24..403     +  enhancer       CMV enhancer: human cytomegalovirus immediate early enhancer
    404..607     +  promoter       CMV promoter: human cytomegalovirus (CMV) immediate early promoter
    644..677     +  protein_bind   lox2272: Cre-mediated recombination occurs in the 8-bp core sequence (GGATACTT). lox2272 sites are compatible with each other, but incompatible with loxP or loxN sites (Lee and Saito, 1988). Cre recombinase
    678..727     -  intron         β-globin intron (fragment): internally truncated intron from human β-globin
    728..761     +  protein_bind   loxP: Cre-mediated recombination occurs in the 8-bp core sequence (GCATACAT). Cre recombinase
    771..799     -  CDS            3xHA (fragment): three tandem HA epitope tags
    810..826     -  CDS            3xHA (fragment): three tandem HA epitope tags
    837..853     -  CDS            3xHA (fragment): three tandem HA epitope tags
    860..907     -  CDS            nucleoplasmin NLS: bipartite nuclear localization signal from nucleoplasmin
    908..4063    -  CDS            cas9: CAS9_STAAU - Experimental evidence at protein level: Swiss-Prot protein existence level 1. CRISPR (clustered regularly interspaced short palindromic repeat) is an adaptive immune system that provides protection against mobile genetic elements (viruses, transposable elements and conjugative plasmids). CRISPR clusters contain spacers, sequences complementary to antecedent mobile elements, and target invading nucleic acids. CRISPR clusters are transcribed and processed into CRISPR RNA (crRNA). In type II CRISPR systems correct processing of pre-crRNA requires a trans- encoded small RNA (tracrRNA)
   4140..4173    -  protein_bind   lox2272: Cre-mediated recombination occurs in the 8-bp core sequence (GGATACTT). lox2272 sites are compatible with each other, but incompatible with loxP or loxN sites (Lee and Saito, 1988). Cre recombinase
   4174..4223    -  intron         β-globin intron (fragment): internally truncated intron from human β-globin
   4224..4257    -  protein_bind   loxP: Cre-mediated recombination occurs in the 8-bp core sequence (GCATACAT). Cre recombinase
   4288..4399    +  polyA_signal   bGH poly(A) signal: bovine growth hormone polyadenylation signal
   4502..4742    +  promoter       U6 promoter: RNA polymerase III promoter for human U6 snRNA
   4772..4847    +  misc_RNA       Sa gRNA scaffold: guide RNA scaffold for the Staphylococcus aureus CRISPR/Cas9 system
   4861..5001    +  repeat_region  AAV2 ITR: inverted terminal repeat of adeno-associated virus serotype 2 inverted
   5006..5057    -  misc_feature   bom (fragment): basis of mobility region from pBR322
   5076..5531    +  rep_origin     f1 ori (sequence partly withheld): f1 bacteriophage origin of replication; arrow indicates direction of (+) strand synthesis
   5532..5581    -  misc_feature   bom (fragment): basis of mobility region from pBR322
   5683..5718    -  CDS            rop (fragment): Rop protein, which maintains plasmids at low copy number; rop
   5813..5917    +  promoter       AmpR promoter: bla
   5918..6778    +  CDS            AmpR: β-lactamase; bla; confers resistance to ampicillin, carbenicillin, and related antibiotics
   6949..7537    +  rep_origin     ori: high-copy-number ColE1/pMB1/pBR322/pUC origin of replication
   7610..7637    +  repeat_region  AAV2 ITR (fragment): inverted terminal repeat of adeno-associated virus serotype 2 inverted
   7666..7693    +  repeat_region  AAV2 ITR (fragment): inverted terminal repeat of adeno-associated virus serotype 2 inverted
>Addgene plasmid #209199 | pAAV-CMV-FLEX-SaCas9-U6-sgKcnma1 | addgene full sequence | sequence record 418170 | Addgene NGS Result
GCGGCCTCTAGACTCGAGGCGTTGACATTGATTATTGACTAGTTATTAATAGTAATCAATTACGGGGTCA
TTAGTTCATAGCCCATATATGGAGTTCCGCGTTACATAACTTACGGTAAATGGCCCGCCTGGCTGACCGC
CCAACGACCCCCGCCCATTGACGTCAATAATGACGTATGTTCCCATAGTAACGCCAATAGGGACTTTCCA
TTGACGTCAATGGGTGGAGTATTTACGGTAAACTGCCCACTTGGCAGTACATCAAGTGTATCATATGCCA
AGTACGCCCCCTATTGACGTCAATGACGGTAAATGGCCCGCCTGGCATTATGCCCAGTACATGACCTTAT
GGGACTTTCCTACTTGGCAGTACATCTACGTATTAGTCATCGCTATTACCATGGTGATGCGGTTTTGGCA
GTACATCAATGGGCGTGGATAGCGGTTTGACTCACGGGGATTTCCAAGTCTCCACCCCATTGACGTCAAT
GGGAGTTTGTTTTGGCACCAAAATCAACGGGACTTTCCAAAATGTCGTAACAACTCCGCCCCATTGACGC
AAATGGGCGGTAGGCGTGTACGGTGGGAGGTCTATATAAGCAGAGCTCTCTGGCTAACTACCGGTGCTAG
CGTCGACTCCGGAATAACTTCGTATAGGATACTTTATACGAAGTTATGCAGAATGGTAGCTGGATTGTAG
CTGCTATTAGCAATATGAAACCTCTTAATAACTTCGTATAGCATACATTATACGAAGTTATGGCGCGCCT
TAAGCGTAATCTGGAACATCGTATGGGTAAGCGTAATCTGGAACATCGTATGGGTAAGCGTAATCTGGAA
CATCGTATGGGTAGGATCCCTTTTTCTTTTTTGCCTGGCCGGCCTTTTTCGTGGCCGCCGGCCTTTTGCC
CTTTTTGATGATCTGAGGGTGCTTCTTAGATTTCACTTCATACAGGTTGCCCAGAATGTCTGTGCTGTAC
TTCTTAATGCTCTGGGTCTTGGAGGCGATTGTCTTAATGATCCTGGGGGGCCTCTTGTCGTTCATGTTTT
CCAGGTACTCGCGGTAGGTGATGTCGATCATGTTCACTTCGATCCGGTTCAGCAGGTCGTTGTTCACGCC
GATCACTCTATACAGCTCGCCGTTGATCTTGATCAGATCGTTGTTGTAGAAGGAGGCGATAAACTCGGCC
TGGTTGCTGATCTTCTTCAGCTTCTTAGCTTCCTCATAGCACTTGCTATTCACTTCGTAGTAGTTTTCTT
TTTTGATCACATCCAGATTCTTCACGGTCACGAACTTGTACACGCCATTGTCCAGGTACACGTCGAATCT
GTAGGGCTTCAGGGACAGCTTCACGACCTTGTTTCTGCTGTTGGGGTAGTCGTCGGTGATGTCCAGATGG
GCGTTCAGTTTGTTGCCGTAATACTTAATCTTCTTGATCACGGGGCCGTTGTCCTTTTTGGAGTACTTGG
TCAGGTAGTTCCCGGTTTCCTCGTAGTACTTGTACAGGGGATTCTTCTCGTCGCCGTACTGTTCCATAAT
CAGCTTCAGTTTCTGGTAGGTCTGGGGGTCGTGGTGGTACATCAGCAGCTTTTCGGGGCTCTTGTTGATC
AGCTTTTTCAGCTTGTCATTGTCCTTGTCGTACAGGCCGTTCAGATTGTTCACGATCAGGGTGTTGCCCT
TGTCGTCCTTCCGGGTGGAGTACAGGGTGTCGTTAATCAGCTCTCTATTAGGCTTCTTGTCCACCCGGTG
GCTGTACTTGTAGTCCTTGAAGTCCTTAATGTGCTTGATCTGGTGGGGGGTGATGAAGATCTCTTTGTAC
TCCTGCTCGGTTTCGATCTCGGGCATGCTCTCGGCCTGCTTTTCCTCGAACATCTGGTTTTCCATCACTT
TTTTGGCCTTGTCCAGTTTCTTCCACTCTTTGAAGATGAAATCGGCGTTGGCAATGATCAGGGCGTCCTC
GGCGTGGTGCTTGTACCCCTTGTTCCGCTCTTTCTTAAACTTCCACTTCCGCCGCAGAAAGCTGGTGAAG
CCGCCATTGATGGACTTCACTTTCACGTCCAGGTTGTTCACTCTGAAGTAGCTCCGCAGCAGGTTCATCA
GGCCTCTGGTGGCGTATCTGGTATCCACCAGGTTCCGGTTGATGAAGTCTTTCTGCACGGAGAACCTGTT
GATGTCCCGTTCTTCCAGCAGATACTCTTTCTTGGTCTTGCTGATTCTGCCCTTGCCCTTGGCCAGATTC
AGGATGTGCTTCTTGAAGGTTTCGTAGCTGATCTTGCTGTCGCTGCTGCTCAGGTACTGGAATGGGGTCC
GGTTGCCCTTCTTGCTGTTTTCTTCCTGCTTCACGAGCACCTTGTTGTTGAAGCTGTTGTCGAAGGACAC
GCTTCTGGGGATGATGTGGTCCACCTCATAGTTGAAGGGGTTGTTCAGCAGATCTTCCAGAGGGATGGCT
TCCAGGCTGTACAGGCACTTGCCTTCCTGCATGTCGTGCAGCTTGATCTTCTCGATCAGGTACTTGGCGT
TCTCTTTGCCGGTGGTCCGGATGATTTCCTCGATCCGCTCGTTGGTCTGCCGGTTCCGCTTCTGCATCTC
GTTGATCATTTTCTGGGCGTCCTTGGAGTTCTTCTCGCGGGCCAGCTCGATAATGATGTCGTTGGGCAGG
CCGTACTTCTTGATGATGGCGTTGATCACTTTGATGCTCTGGATGAAGCTTCTCTTCACGACGGGGCTCA
GGATGAAGTCGTCCACCAGGGTGGTGGGGATCTCTTTCTGCTGGGACAGGTCCACCTTCTTGGGCACCAG
CTTCAGCCGGTTGAAGATAGCGATCTGGTTGTCGTTGGTGTGCCACAGCTCGTCCAGGATCAGGTTGATG
GCCTTCAGGCTCAGGTTGTGGGTGCCGGTATAGCCCTTCAGATTAGAGATCTGCTCGATCTCTTCCTGGG
TCAGCTCGGAGTTCAGATTGGTCAGTTCTTCCTGGATGTCCTCGCTGCTCTGGTAGATGGTCAGGATCTT
GGCAATCTGATCCAGCAGCTCGGCGTTCTCAATAATCTCTTTCCGGGCGGTAATGTCCTTGATGTCGTGG
TACACCTTCAGGTTGGTGAACTCGGGCTTGCCGGTGCTGGTCACTCTGTAGCCCTTAATATCCTCTTCGT
TCACGAGGATTTCTTTGGCGATCTGCTTCAGGGTGGGCTTCTTCTTCTGCTTGAACACGTTCTCGATGAT
CTGGAACTTCTCGTAATATTCCAGCTTCTCGTTCTCGTCCCTGGTGATCACGAGATTGTTCAGGTCGTTC
AGGGCGTTGTACAGGTCGGCGTTGTAGGCGTACTTCACGCTCCGCAGTTCCTCGGGGAAGTAGGTGCAGT
GGCCCATCAGCATCTCGTACCATTCTTTGATGTCCTTCCAGCCGAAGGGGCTGCCCTCGCCAGGTCCCTC
ATAGTAGGTCCGCCGGGTTTCCAGCAGGTCGATGTAGGTGTCGATGAAGCTCTGGTCCAGCTGGTGGTAG
GCCTTCTGCACCTTCAGCAGCTGTTTGGCTTCTTTCACGTAGTCGCTGGTCTTGAATCTGTTGATGCTGC
CCCGCACTTCGCCGTCTTTCTTCAGCCGTTCCAGCTGCAGTTCGGCCACGTATTTCTCTTCCAGGGCCTT
GCTGTTCCGGCTGATCTGCTCTTTGGTGGACAGCTCGTTGCCGGTGTCCTCTTCCACCTCGTTCACGTTG
TGCACGCCTCTTCTCTTGGCCAGGTGCAGCAGGGCGGCAGAGAACTCTTCCTCGCTCAGCTTCTGGCTCA
GGCCCTTCACTCTGGCCTCGTAGGGGTTGATGCCGCTCAGCTCGCTGTGGTCGGTCAGCAGGTTGTAGTC
GAACAGCAGCTTCTTCACTCTCTGGATTCTATGCCGCCTCCGCCGCTTCAGCCTTCTGGCGCCTCTCTTG
CTCCGCCTGCCCTCGTTGTTTTCCACGTTGGCCTCTTTGAACAGCCGCACGCCGGCATCGATCACGTCCC
GTGTCTCGTAGTCGATGATGCCGTAGCCCACGCTGGTGATGCCGATGTCCAGGCCCAGGATGTAGTTCCG
CTTGGCTGCTGGGACTCCGTGGATACCGACCTTCCGCTTCTTCTTTGGGGCCATGCGGCCGCTGCAGACC
GGTGCTAGCATAACTTCGTATAAAGTATCCTATACGAAGTTATTTGCCTTAACCCAGAAATTATCACTGT
TATTCTTTAGAATGGTGCAAAGAATAACTTCGTATAATGTATGCTATACGAAGTTATGAATTCCTAGAGC
TCGCTGATCAGCCTCGACTGTGCCTTCTAGTTGCCAGCCATCTGTTGTTTGCCCCTCCCCCGTGCCTTCC
TTGACCCTGGAAGGTGCCACTCCCACTGTCCTTTCCTAATAAAATGAGGAAATTGCATCGCATTGTCTGA
GTAGGTGTCATTCTATTCTGGGGGGTGGGGTGGGGCAGGACAGCAAGGGGGAGGATTGGGAAGAGAATAG
CAGGCATGCTGGGGAGGTACCGAGGGCCTATTTCCCATGATTCCTTCATATTTGCATATACGATACAAGG
CTGTTAGAGAGATAATTGGAATTAATTTGACTGTAAACACAAAGATATTAGTACAAAATACGTGACGTAG
AAAGTAATAATTTCTTGGGTAGTTTGCAGTTTTAAAATTATGTTTTAAAATGGACTATCATATGCTTACC
GTAACTTGAAAGTATTTCGATTTCTTGGCTTTATATATCTTGTGGAAAGGACGAAACACCGTCTAGGCTG
AGATGGTTCGCGTTTTAGTACTCTGGAAACAGAATCTACTAAAACAAGGCAAAATGCCGTGTTTATCTCG
TCAACTTGTTGGCGAGATTTTTGCGGCCGCAGGAACCCCTAGTGATGGAGTTGGCCACTCCCTCTCTGCG
CGCTCGCTCGCTCACTGAGGCCGGGCGACCAAAGGTCGCCCGACGCCCGGGCTTTGCCCGGGCGGCCTCA
GTGAGCGAGCGAGCGCGCAGCTGCCTGCAGGGGCGCCTGATGCGGTATTTTCTCCTTACGCATCTGTGCG
GTATTTCACACCGCATA
[95 nt withheld, positions 5058-5152]
T
[46 nt withheld, positions 5154-5199]
C
[141 nt withheld, positions 5201-5341]
CCTTTGACGTTGGAGTCCACGTTCTTT
[37 nt withheld, positions 5369-5405]
ACTCTATCTCGGGCTATTCTTTTGATTTATAAGGGATTTTGCCGATTTCGGTCTATTGGTTAAAAAATGA
GCTGATTTAACAAAAATTTAACGCGAATTTTAACAAAATATTAACGTTTACAATTTTATGGTGCACTCTC
AGTACAATCTGCTCTGATGCCGCATAGTTAAGCCAGCCCCGACACCCGCCAACACCCGCTGACGCGCCCT
GACGGGCTTGTCTGCTCCCGGCATCCGCTTACAGACAAGCTGTGACCGTCTCCGGGAGCTGCATGTGTCA
GAGGTTTTCACCGTCATCACCGAAACGCGCGAGACGAAAGGGCCTCGTGATACGCCTATTTTTATAGGTT
AATGTCATGATAATAATGGTTTCTTAGACGTCAGGTGGCACTTTTCGGGGAAATGTGCGCGGAACCCCTA
TTTGTTTATTTTTCTAAATACATTCAAATATGTATCCGCTCATGAGACAATAACCCTGATAAATGCTTCA
ATAATATTGAAAAAGGAAGAGTATGAGTATTCAACATTTCCGTGTCGCCCTTATTCCCTTTTTTGCGGCA
TTTTGCCTTCCTGTTTTTGCTCACCCAGAAACGCTGGTGAAAGTAAAAGATGCTGAAGATCAGTTGGGTG
CACGAGTGGGTTACATCGAACTGGATCTCAACAGCGGTAAGATCCTTGAGAGTTTTCGCCCCGAAGAACG
TTTTCCAATGATGAGCACTTTTAAAGTTCTGCTATGTGGCGCGGTATTATCCCGTATTGACGCCGGGCAA
GAGCAACTCGGTCGCCGCATACACTATTCTCAGAATGACTTGGTTGAGTACTCACCAGTCACAGAAAAGC
ATCTTACGGATGGCATGACAGTAAGAGAATTATGCAGTGCTGCCATAACCATGAGTGATAACACTGCGGC
CAACTTACTTCTGACAACGATCGGAGGACCGAAGGAGCTAACCGCTTTTTTGCACAACATGGGGGATCAT
GTAACTCGCCTTGATCGTTGGGAACCGGAGCTGAATGAAGCCATACCAAACGACGAGCGTGACACCACGA
TGCCTGTAGCAATGGCAACAACGTTGCGCAAACTATTAACTGGCGAACTACTTACTCTAGCTTCCCGGCA
ACAATTAATAGACTGGATGGAGGCGGATAAAGTTGCAGGACCACTTCTGCGCTCGGCCCTTCCGGCTGGC
TGGTTTATTGCTGATAAATCTGGAGCCGGTGAGCGTGGAAGCCGCGGTATCATTGCAGCACTGGGGCCAG
ATGGTAAGCCCTCCCGTATCGTAGTTATCTACACGACGGGGAGTCAGGCAACTATGGATGAACGAAATAG
ACAGATCGCTGAGATAGGTGCCTCACTGATTAAGCATTGGTAACTGTCAGACCAAGTTTACTCATATATA
CTTTAGATTGATTTAAAACTTCATTTTTAATTTAAAAGGATCTAGGTGAAGATCCTTTTTGATAATCTCA
TGACCAAAATCCCTTAACGTGAGTTTTCGTTCCACTGAGCGTCAGACCCCGTAGAAAAGATCAAAGGATC
TTCTTGAGATCCTTTTTTTCTGCGCGTAATCTGCTGCTTGCAAACAAAAAAACCACCGCTACCAGCGGTG
GTTTGTTTGCCGGATCAAGAGCTACCAACTCTTTTTCCGAAGGTAACTGGCTTCAGCAGAGCGCAGATAC
CAAATACTGTTCTTCTAGTGTAGCCGTAGTTAGGCCACCACTTCAAGAACTCTGTAGCACCGCCTACATA
CCTCGCTCTGCTAATCCTGTTACCAGTGGCTGCTGCCAGTGGCGATAAGTCGTGTCTTACCGGGTTGGAC
TCAAGACGATAGTTACCGGATAAGGCGCAGCGGTCGGGCTGAACGGGGGGTTCGTGCACACAGCCCAGCT
TGGAGCGAACGACCTACACCGAACTGAGATACCTACAGCGTGAGCTATGAGAAAGCGCCACGCTTCCCGA
AGGGAGAAAGGCGGACAGGTATCCGGTAAGCGGCAGGGTCGGAACAGGAGAGCGCACGAGGGAGCTTCCA
GGGGGAAACGCCTGGTATCTTTATAGTCCTGTCGGGTTTCGCCACCTCTGACTTGAGCGTCGATTTTTGT
GATGCTCGTCAGGGGGGCGGAGCCTATGGAAAAACGCCAGCAACGCGGCCTTTTTACGGTTCCTGGCCTT
TTGCTGGCCTTTTGCTCACATGTCCTGCAGGCAGCTGCGCGCTCGCTCGCTCACTGAGGCCGCCCGGGCG
TCGGGCGACCTTTGGTCGCCCGGCCTCAGTGAGCGAGCGAGCGCGCAGAGAGGGAGTGGCCAACTCCATC
ACTAGGGGTTCCT
