>Addgene plasmid #209199 | pAAV-CMV-FLEX-SaCas9-U6-sgKcnma1 | depositor partial sequence | sequence record 407973 | NLS-SaCas9-HA
CCAAAGAAGAAGCGGAAGGTCGGTATCCACGGAGTCCCAGCAGCCAAGCGGAACTACATCCTGGGCCTGG
ACATCGGCATCACCAGCGTGGGCTACGGCATCATCGACTACGAGACACGGGACGTGATCGATGCCGGCGT
GCGGCTGTTCAAAGAGGCCAACGTGGAAAACAACGAGGGCAGGCGGAGCAAGAGAGGCGCCAGAAGGCTG
AAGCGGCGGAGGCGGCATAGAATCCAGAGAGTGAAGAAGCTGCTGTTCGACTACAACCTGCTGACCGACC
ACAGCGAGCTGAGCGGCATCAACCCCTACGAGGCCAGAGTGAAGGGCCTGAGCCAGAAGCTGAGCGAGGA
AGAGTTCTCTGCCGCCCTGCTGCACCTGGCCAAGAGAAGAGGCGTGCACAACGTGAACGAGGTGGAAGAG
GACACCGGCAACGAGCTGTCCACCAAAGAGCAGATCAGCCGGAACAGCAAGGCCCTGGAAGAGAAATACG
TGGCCGAACTGCAGCTGGAACGGCTGAAGAAAGACGGCGAAGTGCGGGGCAGCATCAACAGATTCAAGAC
CAGCGACTACGTGAAAGAAGCCAAACAGCTGCTGAAGGTGCAGAAGGCCTACCACCAGCTGGACCAGAGC
TTCATCGACACCTACATCGACCTGCTGGAAACCCGGCGGACCTACTATGAGGGACCTGGCGAGGGCAGCC
CCTTCGGCTGGAAGGACATCAAAGAATGGTACGAGATGCTGATGGGCCACTGCACCTACTTCCCCGAGGA
ACTGCGGAGCGTGAAGTACGCCTACAACGCCGACCTGTACAACGCCCTGAACGACCTGAACAATCTCGTG
ATCACCAGGGACGAGAACGAGAAGCTGGAATATTACGAGAAGTTCCAGATCATCGAGAACGTGTTCAAGC
AGAAGAAGAAGCCCACCCTGAAGCAGATCGCCAAAGAAATCCTCGTGAACGAAGAGGATATTAAGGGCTA
CAGAGTGACCAGCACCGGCAAGCCCGAGTTCACCAACCTGAAGGTGTACCACGACATCAAGGACATTACC
GCCCGGAAAGAGATTATTGAGAACGCCGAGCTGCTGGATCAGATTGCCAAGATCCTGACCATCTACCAGA
GCAGCGAGGACATCCAGGAAGAACTGACCAATCTGAACTCCGAGCTGACCCAGGAAGAGATCGAGCAGAT
CTCTAATCTGAAGGGCTATACCGGCACCCACAACCTGAGCCTGAAGGCCATCAACCTGATCCTGGACGAG
CTGTGGCACACCAACGACAACCAGATCGCTATCTTCAACCGGCTGAAGCTGGTGCCCAAGAAGGTGGACC
TGTCCCAGCAGAAAGAGATCCCCACCACCCTGGTGGACGACTTCATCCTGAGCCCCGTCGTGAAGAGAAG
CTTCATCCAGAGCATCAAAGTGATCAACGCCATCATCAAGAAGTACGGCCTGCCCAACGACATCATTATC
GAGCTGGCCCGCGAGAAGAACTCCAAGGACGCCCAGAAAATGATCAACGAGATGCAGAAGCGGAACCGGC
AGACCAACGAGCGGATCGAGGAAATCATCCGGACCACCGGCAAAGAGAACGCCAAGTACCTGATCGAGAA
GATCAAGCTGCACGACATGCAGGAAGGCAAGTGCCTGTACAGCCTGGAAGCCATCCCTCTGGAAGATCTG
CTGAACAACCCCTTCAACTATGAGGTGGACCACATCATCCCCAGAAGCGTGTCCTTCGACAACAGCTTCA
ACAACAAGGTGCTCGTGAAGCAGGAAGAAAACAGCAAGAAGGGCAACCGGACCCCATTCCAGTACCTGAG
CAGCAGCGACAGCAAGATCAGCTACGAAACCTTCAAGAAGCACATCCTGAATCTGGCCAAGGGCAAGGGC
AGAATCAGCAAGACCAAGAAAGAGTATCTGCTGGAAGAACGGGACATCAACAGGTTCTCCGTGCAGAAAG
ACTTCATCAACCGGAACCTGGTGGATACCAGATACGCCACCAGAGGCCTGATGAACCTGCTGCGGAGCTA
CTTCAGAGTGAACAACCTGGACGTGAAAGTGAAGTCCATCAATGGCGGCTTCACCAGCTTTCTGCGGCGG
AAGTGGAAGTTTAAGAAAGAGCGGAACAAGGGGTACAAGCACCACGCCGAGGACGCCCTGATCATTGCCA
ACGCCGATTTCATCTTCAAAGAGTGGAAGAAACTGGACAAGGCCAAAAAAGTGATGGAAAACCAGATGTT
CGAGGAAAAGCAGGCCGAGAGCATGCCCGAGATCGAAACCGAGCAGGAGTACAAAGAGATCTTCATCACC
CCCCACCAGATCAAGCACATTAAGGACTTCAAGGACTACAAGTACAGCCACCGGGTGGACAAGAAGCCTA
ATAGAGAGCTGATTAACGACACCCTGTACTCCACCCGGAAGGACGACAAGGGCAACACCCTGATCGTGAA
CAATCTGAACGGCCTGTACGACAAGGACAATGACAAGCTGAAAAAGCTGATCAACAAGAGCCCCGAAAAG
CTGCTGATGTACCACCACGACCCCCAGACCTACCAGAAACTGAAGCTGATTATGGAACAGTACGGCGACG
AGAAGAATCCCCTGTACAAGTACTACGAGGAAACCGGGAACTACCTGACCAAGTACTCCAAAAAGGACAA
CGGCCCCGTGATCAAGAAGATTAAGTATTACGGCAACAAACTGAACGCCCATCTGGACATCACCGACGAC
TACCCCAACAGCAGAAACAAGGTCGTGAAGCTGTCCCTGAAGCCCTACAGATTCGACGTGTACCTGGACA
ATGGCGTGTACAAGTTCGTGACCGTGAAGAATCTGGATGTGATCAAAAAAGAAAACTACTACGAAGTGAA
TAGCAAGTGCTATGAGGAAGCTAAGAAGCTGAAGAAGATCAGCAACCAGGCCGAGTTTATCGCCTCCTTC
TACAACAACGATCTGATCAAGATCAACGGCGAGCTGTATAGAGTGATCGGCGTGAACAACGACCTGCTGA
ACCGGATCGAAGTGAACATGATCGACATCACCTACCGCGAGTACCTGGAAAACATGAACGACAAGAGGCC
CCCCAGGATCATTAAGACAATCGCCTCCAAGACCCAGAGCATTAAGAAGTACAGCACAGACATTCTGGGC
AACCTGTATGAAGTGAAATCTAAGAAGCACCCTCAGATCATCAAAAAGGGCAAAAGGCCGGCGGCCACGA
AAAAGGCCGGCCAGGCAAAAAAGAAAAAGGGATCCTACCCATACGATGTTCCAGATTACGCTTACCCATA
CGATGTTCCAGATTACGCTTACCCATACGATGTTCCAGATTACGCTTAA
