>Addgene plasmid #209199 | pAAV-CMV-FLEX-SaCas9-U6-sgKcnma1 | depositor partial sequence | sequence record 407974 | sgKcnma1 & SaCas9 sgRNA scaffold
GTCTAGGCTGAGATGGTTCGCGTTTTAGTACTCTGGAAACAGAATCTACTAAAACAAGGCAAAATGCCGT
GTTTATCTCGTCAACTTGTTGGCGAGA
